Addgene plasmid #145648: pGBW-m4046781
Purpose: Bacterial Expression plasmid for SARS-CoV-2 3C-like proteinase
Depositing lab: Ginkgo Bioworks & Benjie Chen. Depositing organization: Ginkgo Bioworks.
Backbone
  Vector backbone: ori-013 - marker | cmR
  Backbone size w/o insert (bp): 1462
  Vector type: Bacterial Expression
Growth in bacteria
  Bacterial resistance: Chloramphenicol, 25 μg/mL
  Growth temperature: 30°C
  Growth strain: DH5alpha
  Copy number: High Copy
Gene/Insert
  Gene/Insert name: SARS-CoV-2 3C-like proteinase
  Species: Escherichia coli str. K-12 substr. MG1655; Severe acute respiratory syndrome coronavirus 2
  Insert size (bp): 911
  Mutation: wt
  Entrez Gene: ORF1ab (a.k.a. GU280_gp01)
  Promoter: Promoter | pT7 ; Operator | lacO ; RBS | T7_rbs ; Start Codon | ATG
  Tag / fusion protein: Cleavable TEV;Myc (C terminal on backbone)
  Cloning method: Unknown
Resource information
  A portion of this plasmid was derived from a plasmid made by: GinkgoBioworks
Depositor comments: NCBI Reference Sequence: YP_009725301.1
How to cite: pGBW-m4046781 was a gift from Ginkgo Bioworks & Benjie Chen (Addgene plasmid # 145648 ; http://n2t.net/addgene:145648 ; RRID:Addgene_145648)
