[The description below was written by a language model from this plasmid's Addgene catalogue record and pLannotate feature annotations shown in this document.]
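Description:
pGBW-m4046781 is a compact bacterial expression plasmid (about 2.65 kb in the full sequence record) built for producing the SARS-CoV-2 3C-like proteinase, the main protease released from the ORF1ab polyprotein, in E. coli. The minimal backbone consists of little more than a high-copy ColE1/pUC-type origin of replication and a chloramphenicol acetyltransferase gene driven by its native cat promoter, so the plasmid is maintained at high copy under chloramphenicol selection. A minimal lambda t0 terminator lies downstream of the resistance cassette.

The expression unit follows the classic T7/lac design. A T7 promoter is immediately followed by a lac operator, then the efficient ribosome binding site from phage T7 gene 10 and an ATG start codon ahead of the wild-type protease coding sequence of roughly 0.9 kb. Transcription therefore requires a host that supplies T7 RNA polymerase, and lac repressor binding at the operator keeps expression low until it is relieved with IPTG or lactose. No lacI gene is annotated on the plasmid, so repressor would have to come from the host.

The automated annotation labels the coding region as a fragment of the SARS-CoV-2 replicase polyprotein 1a. The functional text attached to that hit concerns nsp10, but this comes from the generic polyprotein entry rather than the insert, which the catalogue identifies as the 3C-like proteinase. The catalogue also lists a C-terminal TEV-cleavable Myc tag contributed by the backbone, allowing detection and later tag removal. This tag is not separately annotated in the feature table, and no terminator is annotated directly after the coding sequence. The construct is suited to recombinant production of the protease for biochemical, structural or inhibitor studies.
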