Features (pLannotate 1.2.2; 8 found; start..end, strand, type, name):
     20..38      +  promoter       T7 promoter: promoter for bacteriophage T7 RNA polymerase
     39..63      +  protein_bind   lac operator: The lac repressor binds to the lac operator to inhibit transcription in E. coli. This inhibition can be relieved by adding lactose or isopropyl-β-D-thiogalactopyranoside (IPTG). lac repressor encoded by lacI
     78..100     +  RBS            RBS: efficient ribosome binding site from bacteriophage T7 gene 10 (Olins and Rangwala, 1989)
    111..1025    +  CDS            R1A_SARS2 (fragment): Experimental evidence at protein level: Swiss-Prot protein existence level 1. [Non-structural protein 10]: Plays a pivotal role in viral transcription by stimulating both nsp14 3'-5' exoribonuclease and nsp16 2'-O-methyltransferase activities. Therefore plays an essential role in viral mRNAs cap methylation. From Severe acute respiratory syndrome coronavirus 2 (2019-nCoV) (SARS-CoV-2).
   1190..1778    +  rep_origin     ori: high-copy-number ColE1/pMB1/pBR322/pUC origin of replication
   1786..1883    +  promoter       cat promoter: promoter of the E. coli cat gene encoding chloramphenicol acetyltransferase
   1884..2540    +  CDS            cat: CAT_ECOLX - Experimental evidence at protein level: Swiss-Prot protein existence level 1. This enzyme is an effector of chloramphenicol resistance in bacteria. From Escherichia coli. This protein is used as a marker in many commonly used cloning vectors, such as pACYC184.
   2614..2648    +  terminator     lambda t0 terminator: minimal transcription terminator from phage lambda (Scholtissek and Grosse, 1987)
>Addgene plasmid #145648 | pGBW-m4046781 | depositor full sequence | sequence record 287825 | Full Sequence
GATCTCGATCCCGCGAAATTAATACGACTCACTATAGGGGAATTGTGAGCGGATAACAATTCCCCTCTAG
AAATAATTTTGTTTAACTTTAAGAAGGAGACTCTTCTATGGGTTTTAGAAAAATGGCATTCCCATCTGGT
AAAGTTGAGGGTTGTATGGTACAAGTAACTTGTGGTACAACTACACTTAACGGTCTTTGGCTTGATGACG
TAGTTTACTGTCCAAGACATGTGATCTGCACCTCTGAAGACATGCTTAACCCTAATTATGAAGATTTACT
CATTCGTAAGTCTAATCATAATTTCTTGGTACAGGCTGGTAATGTTCAACTCAGGGTTATTGGACATTCT
ATGCAAAATTGTGTACTTAAGCTTAAGGTTGATACAGCCAATCCTAAGACACCTAAGTATAAGTTTGTTC
GCATTCAACCAGGACAGACTTTTTCAGTGTTAGCTTGTTACAATGGTTCACCATCTGGTGTTTACCAATG
TGCTATGAGGCCCAATTTCACTATTAAGGGTTCATTCCTTAATGGTTCATGTGGTAGTGTTGGTTTTAAC
ATAGATTATGACTGTGTCTCTTTTTGTTACATGCACCATATGGAATTACCAACTGGAGTTCATGCTGGCA
CAGACTTAGAAGGTAACTTTTATGGACCTTTTGTTGACAGGCAAACAGCACAAGCAGCTGGTACGGACAC
AACTATTACAGTTAATGTTTTAGCTTGGTTGTACGCTGCTGTTATAAATGGAGACAGGTGGTTTCTCAAT
CGATTTACCACAACTCTTAATGACTTTAACCTTGTGGCTATGAAGTACAATTATGAACCTCTAACACAAG
ACCATGTTGACATACTAGGACCTCTTTCTGCTCAAACTGGAATTGCCGTTTTAGATATGTGTGCTTCATT
AAAAGAATTACTGCAAAATGGTATGAATGGACGTACCATATTGGGTAGTGCTTTATTAGAAGATGAATTT
ACACCTTTTGATGTTGTTAGACAATGCTCAGGTGTTACTTTCGAGAACCTGTACTTTCAAAGCGAGCAGA
AGCTTATTTCCGAAGAAGATCTCTAACCGGCTTATCGGTCAGTTTCACCTGATTTACGTAAAAACCCGCT
TCGGCGGGTTTTTGCTTTTGGAGGGGCAGAAAGATGAATGACTGTCCACGACGCTATACCCAAAAGAAAT
TGAGATCCTTTTTTTCTGCGCGTAATCTGCTGCTTGCAAACAAAAAAACCACCGCTACCAGCGGTGGTTT
GTTTGCCGGATCAAGAGCTACCAACTCTTTTTCCGAAGGTAACTGGCTTCAGCAGAGCGCAGATACCAAA
TACTGTTCTTCTAGTGTAGCCGTAGTTAGGCCACCACTTCAAGAACTCTGTAGCACCGCCTACATACCTC
GCTCTGCTAATCCTGTTACCAGTGGCTGCTGCCAGTGGCGATAAGTCGTGTCTTACCGGGTTGGACTCAA
GACGATAGTTACCGGATAAGGCGCAGCGGTCGGGCTGAACGGGGGGTTCGTGCACACAGCCCAGCTTGGA
GCGAACGACCTACACCGAACTGAGATACCTACAGCGTGAGCTATGAGAAAGCGCCACGCTTCCCGAAGGG
AGAAAGGCGGACAGGTATCCGGTAAGCGGCAGGGTCGGAACAGGAGAGCGCACGAGGGAGCTTCCAGGGG
GAAACGCCTGGTATCTTTATAGTCCTGTCGGGTTTCGCCACCTCTGACTTGAGCGTCGATTTTTGTGATG
CTCGTCAGGGGGGCGGAGCCTATGGAAATTGATCGGGCACGTAAGAGGTTCCAACTTTCACCATAATGAA
ATAAGATCACTACCGGGCGTATTTTTTGAGTTATCGAGATTTTCAGGAGCTAAGGAAGCTAAAATGGAGA
AAAAAATCACTGGATATACCACCGTTGATATATCCCAATGGCATCGTAAAGAACATTTTGAGGCATTTCA
GTCAGTTGCTCAATGTACCTATAACCAGACCGTTCAGCTGGATATTACGGCCTTTTTAAAGACCGTAAAG
AAAAATAAGCACAAGTTTTATCCGGCCTTTATTCACATTCTTGCCCGCCTGATGAATGCTCATCCGGAAT
TTCGTATGGCAATGAAAGACGGTGAGCTGGTGATATGGGATAGTGTTCACCCTTGTTACACCGTTTTCCA
TGAGCAAACTGAAACGTTTTCATCGCTCTGGAGTGAATACCACGACGATTTCCGGCAGTTTCTACACATA
TATTCGCAAGATGTGGCGTGTTACGGTGAAAACCTGGCCTATTTCCCTAAAGGGTTTATTGAGAATATGT
TTTTCGTTTCAGCCAATCCCTGGGTGAGTTTCACCAGTTTTGATTTAAACGTGGCCAATATGGACAACTT
CTTCGCCCCCGTTTTCACCATGGGCAAATATTATACGCAAGGCGACAAGGTGCTGATGCCGCTGGCGATT
CAGGTTCATCATGCCGTTTGTGATGGCTTCCATGTCGGCAGAATGCTTAATGAATTACAACAGTACTGCG
ATGAGTGGCAGGGCGGGGCGTAATTTGATATCGAGCTCGCTTGGACTCCTGTTGATAGATCCAGTAATGA
CCTCAGAACTCCATCTGGATTTGTTCAGAACGCTCGGTTGCCGCCGGGCGTTTTTTATTGGT
